Addgene plasmid #161920: pEGFP-C1-FLAG-BRAT1
Purpose: Expresses human BRAT1 with a N-terminal GFP-FLAG tag. Confers G418 resistance.
Depositing lab: Sébastien Britton. Depositing organization: CNRS UMR 5089, Institute of Pharmacology and Structural Biology (IPBS). Publication: SDR enzymes oxidize specific lipidic alkynylcarbinols into cytotoxic protein-reactive species. Demange P, Joly E, Marcoux J, Zanon PRA, Listunov D, Rulliere P, Barthes C, Noirot C, Izquierdo JB, Rozie A, Pradines K, Hee R, de Brito MV, Marcellin M, Serre RF, Bouchez O, Burlet-Schiltz O, Oliveira MCF, Ballereau S, Bernardes-Genisson V, Maraval V, Calsou P, Hacker SM, Genisson Y, Chauvin R, Britton S. Elife. 2022 May 10;11. pii: 73913. doi: 10.7554/eLife.73913. PubMed 35535493.
Backbone
  Vector backbone: pEGFP-C1-FLAG
  Backbone manufacturer: Addgene #46956
  Backbone size w/o insert (bp): 4756
  Total vector size (bp): 7222
  Vector type: Mammalian Expression
  Selectable markers: Neomycin (select with G418)
Growth in bacteria
  Bacterial resistance: Kanamycin, 50 μg/mL
  Growth temperature: 37°C
  Growth strain: DH5alpha
  Copy number: High Copy
Gene/Insert
  Gene/Insert name: BRCA1-associated ATM activator 1
  Species: H. sapiens (human)
  Insert size (bp): 2466
  Entrez Gene: BRAT1 (a.k.a. BAAT1, C7orf27, NEDCAS, RMFSL)
  Promoter: CMV
  Tag / fusion protein: GFP-FLAG (N terminal on insert)
  Cloning method: Restriction Enzyme; 5′ cloning site NotI (not destroyed); 3′ cloning site EcoRI (not destroyed)
  Sequencing primers: 5′ SEQ-GFPC-F (CATGGTCCTGCTGGAGTTCGTG); 3′ SEQ-SV40PA-R (GCAAGTAAAACCTCTACAAATGTGGTATGG)
Terms and licenses: Academic/Nonprofit Terms; Industry Terms: Not Available to Industry
How to cite: pEGFP-C1-FLAG-BRAT1 was a gift from Sébastien Britton (Addgene plasmid # 161920 ; http://n2t.net/addgene:161920 ; RRID:Addgene_161920)
