[The description below was written by a language model from this plasmid's Addgene catalogue record and pLannotate feature annotations shown in this document.]
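Description:
pEGFP-C1-FLAG-BRAT1 is a 7.2 kb mammalian expression plasmid built on the pEGFP-C1-FLAG backbone, into which the human BRAT1 (BRCA1-associated ATM activator 1) coding sequence of about 2.5 kb was inserted between NotI and EcoRI sites, both of which are retained. The CMV immediate-early enhancer and promoter drive a single open reading frame in which EGFP comes first, followed by a short FLAG epitope segment and then BRAT1, so the protein carries an N-terminal GFP-FLAG tag. The automated annotation labels the epitope region as a fragment of 3xFLAG. Given its short length and the catalogue description, it is best read simply as a FLAG tag. Remnant multiple cloning site sequence lies downstream of the insert, and the transcript ends at an SV40 polyadenylation signal.

The plasmid is propagated in E. coli through a high-copy ColE1/pUC-type origin and is selected with kanamycin. An f1 origin is also present. A single Tn5 aminoglycoside phosphotransferase gene (NeoR/KanR) serves both hosts. A bacterial bla-type promoter expresses it in E. coli for kanamycin resistance, and the adjacent SV40 enhancer/early promoter with an HSV TK polyadenylation signal expresses it in mammalian cells for G418 resistance, which permits selection of stable transfectants. The small ble, large T antigen and bGH poly(A) fragments in the feature table appear to be partial matches within backbone sequence rather than functional elements.

BRAT1 is annotated as a DNA damage response factor that modulates ATM and PRKDC activation and that also has roles in mitochondrial function and MTOR stability. The fusion allows BRAT1 to be followed by fluorescence in live or fixed cells and to be detected or immunopurified through GFP or FLAG.
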