Features (pLannotate 1.2.2; 16 found; start..end, strand, type, name):
      1..717     +  CDS            EGFP: EGFP is a basic (constitutively fluorescent) green fluorescent protein published in 1996, derived from Aequorea victoria. It is reported to be a rapidly-maturing weak dimer with moderate acid sensitivity.
    733..761     +  CDS            3xFLAG (fragment): three tandem FLAG® epitope tags
    772..3234    +  CDS            BRAT1: BRAT1_HUMAN - Also known as BAAT1, C7orf27. Experimental evidence at protein level: Swiss-Prot protein existence level 1. Involved in DNA damage response; activates kinases ATM, SMC1A and PRKDC by modulating their phosphorylation status following ionizing radiation (IR) stress (PubMed:16452482, PubMed:22977523). Plays a role in regulating mitochondrial function and cell proliferation (PubMed:25070371). Required for protein stability of MTOR and MTOR- related proteins, and cell cycle progress by growth factors (PubMed:25657994). From Homo sapiens (Human).
   3238..3274    +  misc_feature   MCS (fragment): multiple cloning site
   3291..3375    +  CDS            large T antigen (fragment): large T antigen from SV40 (simian virus 40)
   3398..3519    +  polyA_signal   SV40 poly(A) signal: SV40 polyadenylation signal
   3553..3981    -  rep_origin     f1 ori (sequence partly withheld): f1 bacteriophage origin of replication; arrow indicates direction of (+) strand synthesis
   4008..4112    +  promoter       AmpR promoter: bla
   4114..4471    +  promoter       SV40 promoter: SV40 enhancer and early promoter
   4506..5300    +  CDS            NeoR/KanR: aminoglycoside phosphotransferase from Tn5; aph(3')-II (or nptII); confers resistance to neomycin, kanamycin, and G418 (Geneticin®)
   5321..5473    +  CDS            ble (fragment): BLE_KLEPN - Experimental evidence at protein level: Swiss-Prot protein existence level 1. Binding protein with a strong affinity to the bleomycin family of antibiotics. Binds to CL990; an antimitotic-antibiotic compound. From Klebsiella pneumoniae.
   5532..5579    +  polyA_signal   HSV TK poly(A) signal: herpes simplex virus thymidine kinase polyadenylation signal (Cole and Stacy, 1985)
   5670..5686    -  polyA_signal   bGH poly(A) signal (fragment): bovine growth hormone polyadenylation signal
   5908..6496    +  rep_origin     ori: high-copy-number ColE1/pMB1/pBR322/pUC origin of replication
   6671..6974    +  enhancer       CMV enhancer: human cytomegalovirus immediate early enhancer
   6975..7178    +  promoter       CMV promoter: human cytomegalovirus (CMV) immediate early promoter
>Addgene plasmid #161920 | pEGFP-C1-FLAG-BRAT1 | depositor full sequence | sequence record 314194 | pEGFP-C1-FLAG-BRAT1 sequence 7222 bps
ATGGTGAGCAAGGGCGAGGAGCTGTTCACCGGGGTGGTGCCCATCCTGGTCGAGCTGGACGGCGACGTAA
ACGGCCACAAGTTCAGCGTGTCCGGCGAGGGCGAGGGCGATGCCACCTACGGCAAGCTGACCCTGAAGTT
CATCTGCACCACCGGCAAGCTGCCCGTGCCCTGGCCCACCCTCGTGACCACCCTGACCTACGGCGTGCAG
TGCTTCAGCCGCTACCCCGACCACATGAAGCAGCACGACTTCTTCAAGTCCGCCATGCCCGAAGGCTACG
TCCAGGAGCGCACCATCTTCTTCAAGGACGACGGCAACTACAAGACCCGCGCCGAGGTGAAGTTCGAGGG
CGACACCCTGGTGAACCGCATCGAGCTGAAGGGCATCGACTTCAAGGAGGACGGCAACATCCTGGGGCAC
AAGCTGGAGTACAACTACAACAGCCACAACGTCTATATCATGGCCGACAAGCAGAAGAACGGCATCAAGG
TGAACTTCAAGATCCGCCACAACATCGAGGACGGCAGCGTGCAGCTCGCCGACCACTACCAGCAGAACAC
CCCCATCGGCGACGGCCCCGTGCTGCTGCCCGACAACCACTACCTGAGCACCCAGTCCGCCCTGAGCAAA
GACCCCAACGAGAAGCGCGATCACATGGTCCTGCTGGAGTTCGTGACCGCCGCCGGGATCACTCTCGGCA
TGGACGAGCTGTACAAGTCCGGACTCAGATCTGATTACAAGGATGACGACGATAAGCTCGAGGGCGGCCG
CATGGACCCAGAATGCGCCCAGCTGCTCCCGGCTCTCTGTGCTGTTCTGGTAGATCCCGGGCAGCCGGTG
GCAGATGACACCTGTTTGGAGAAGCTCCTGGACTGGTTTAAAACGGTCACTGAAGGAGAGTCCAGTGTCG
TGCTGCTGCAGGAGCACCCCTGCCTGGTGGAGCTGCTGTCCCATGTGCTGAAAGTCCAGGACCTGAGTTC
TGGGGTCCTCTCCTTCTCACTGCGCCTGGCAGGAACCTTCGCAGCCCAGGAAAACTGCTTCCAGTATCTT
CAGCAGGGGGAGTTACTACCAGGGCTCTTTGGGGAGCCAGGACCCCTCGGCCGAGCAACCTGGGCCGTCC
CCACCGTGCGCAGCGGCTGGATCCAGGGCCTGCGCTCCCTGGCACAGCACCCCAGCGCCCTGCGCTTCCT
GGCCGACCATGGTGCGGTCGACACCATCTTCTCCCTGCAGGGAGACTCCAGCCTGTTTGTGGCCTCGGCG
GCCAGTCAGCTCCTGGTGCACGTCCTGGCTTTGTCCATGCGAGGTGGAGCCGAGGGGCAGCCCTGCCTGC
CGGGGGGTGACTGGCCCGCGTGTGCCCAGAAGATCATGGATCACGTTGAAGAGTCCTTGTGCTCCGCGGC
CACCCCCAAGGTCACTCAGGCCCTGAACGTCCTGACCACGACCTTCGGGCGCTGCCAGAGCCCCTGGACG
GAAGCCCTGTGGGTGCGGCTGAGTCCCCGCGTGGCCTGTCTGCTGGAGAGAGACCCCATCCCCGCCGCAC
ACTCGTTCGTGGACCTGCTTCTCTGTGTGGCTCGTTCTCCCGTGTTCAGTTCTTCCGACGGCAGCCTGTG
GGAGACAGTGGCGCGGGCTCTGAGCTGCCTGGGTCCCACCCACATGGGACCCCTGGCTTTGGGGATCCTG
AAGCTCGAGCACTGTCCACAGGCACTGAGGACCCAGGCCTTCCAGGTCCTTCTCCAGCCCCTGGCCTGTG
TCCTGAAGGCCACGGTTCAGGCCCCCGGACCCCCAGGCTTGCTGGACGGGACGGCAGACGATGCCACGAC
GGTGGACACACTCCTGGCCTCCAAGTCGTCCTGCGCCGGCCTCCTGTGCCGCACCCTGGCTCACCTGGAG
GAGCTGCAGCCGCTGCCCCAGCGCCCTTCACCGTGGCCCCAGGCGTCTCTACTGGGGGCTACAGTGACTG
TCCTGCGGCTCTGTGACGGCTCGGCTGCCCCTGCCTCCAGTGTGGGGGGCCACCTCTGTGGGACCCTGGC
GGGCTGCGTCCGGGTCCAGCGAGCAGCCCTCGACTTCCTGGGGACGCTGTCACAGGGGACAGGCCCCCAG
GAGCTGGTGACGCAGGCGCTTGCTGTCCTCCTGGAGTGCCTCGAGAGCCCCGGCTCCAGCCCCACGGTTC
TGAAGAAGGCCTTCCAGGCCACGCTCAGGTGGCTCCTGAGCTCACCCAAGACCCCCGGCTGCTCTGATCT
CGGCCCCCTCATCCCGCAGTTCCTCAGAGAGCTGTTCCCTGTGCTGCAGAAACGCCTGTGCCACCCCTGC
TGGGAGGTGAGGGACTCCGCCCTCGAGTTCCTGACCCAGCTGAGCAGGCACTGGGGAGGACAGGCTGACT
TCAGATGCGCACTCTTGGCTTCAGAGGTGCCTCAGCTGGCCCTGCAGCTCCTCCAGGACCCTGAGAGTTA
TGTCCGAGCGAGTGCAGTGACCGCCATGGGGCAGCTGTCCAGCCAGGGCCTGCACGCCCCCACCAGCCCT
GAGCATGCAGAGGCCCGGCAGAGCCTGTTCCTGGAGCTCCTGCACATCCTCTCCGTAGACTCGGAGGGCT
TCCCACGGCGGGCGGTCATGCAAGTCTTCACTGAGTGGCTGCGGGACGGCCACGCCGACGCGGCCCAGGA
CACGGAGCAGTTCGTGGCCACTGTGCTGCAGGCGGCGAGCCGAGACCTGGACTGGGAGGTCCGCGCCCAG
GGCCTGGAGCTGGCCCTCGTGTTCCTGGGCCAGACTTTGGGGCCGCCGCGTACCCACTGCCCCTATGCCG
TGGCCCTACCCGAGGTGGCCCCAGCCCAGCCACTCACCGAGGCACTGAGGGCTCTCTGCCACGTGGGGCT
CTTTGACTTCGCCTTTTGTGCCTTGTTTGACTGCGACCGCCCTGTGGCGCAGAAGTCTTGTGACCTCCTT
CTCTTCCTGAGGGACAAGATTGCTTCCTACAGCAGCCTGCGGGAGGCCAGGGGCAGCCCCAACACTGCCT
CCGCAGAGGCCACCCTGCCGAGGTGGCGGGCGGGTGAGCAGGCCCAGCCCCCAGGGGACCAGGAGCCTGA
GGCTGTGCTGGCCATGCTCAGGTCCCTAGACCTGGAGGGCCTGCGGAGCACGCTGGCCGAGAGCAGCGAC
CACGTGGAAAAGAGTCCCCAGTCCCTCCTGCAGGACATGCTGGCCACGGGAGGCTTCCTGCAGGGGGACG
AGGCCGACTGCTACTGAGAATTCTGCAGTCGACGGTACCGCGGGCCCGGGATCCACCGGATCTAGATAAC
TGATCATAATCAGCCATACCACATTTGTAGAGGTTTTACTTGCTTTAAAAAACCTCCCACACCTCCCCCT
GAACCTGAAACATAAAATGAATGCAATTGTTGTTGTTAACTTGTTTATTGCAGCTTATAATGGTTACAAA
TAAAGCAATAGCATCACAAATTTCACAAATAAAGCATTTTTTTCACTGCATTCTAGTTGTGGTTTGTCCA
AACTCATCAATGTATCTTAACGCGTAAATTGTAAGCGTTAATATTTTGTTAAAATTCGCGTTAAATTTTT
GTTAAATCAGCTCATTTTTTAACCAATAGGCCGAAATCGGCAAAATCCCTTATAAATCAAAAGAATAGAC
CGAGATAGGGT
[37 nt withheld, positions 3652-3688]
AAAGAACGTGGACTCCAACGTCAAAGG
[49 nt withheld, positions 3716-3764]
T
[91 nt withheld, positions 3766-3856]
G
[124 nt withheld, positions 3858-3981]
CAGGTGGCACTTTTCGGGGAAATGTGCGCGGAACCCCTATTTGTTTATTTTTCTAAATACATTCAAATAT
GTATCCGCTCATGAGACAATAACCCTGATAAATGCTTCAATAATATTGAAAAAGGAAGAGTCCTGAGGCG
GAAAGAACCAGCTGTGGAATGTGTGTCAGTTAGGGTGTGGAAAGTCCCCAGGCTCCCCAGCAGGCAGAAG
TATGCAAAGCATGCATCTCAATTAGTCAGCAACCAGGTGTGGAAAGTCCCCAGGCTCCCCAGCAGGCAGA
AGTATGCAAAGCATGCATCTCAATTAGTCAGCAACCATAGTCCCGCCCCTAACTCCGCCCATCCCGCCCC
TAACTCCGCCCAGTTCCGCCCATTCTCCGCCCCATGGCTGACTAATTTTTTTTATTTATGCAGAGGCCGA
GGCCGCCTCGGCCTCTGAGCTATTCCAGAAGTAGTGAGGAGGCTTTTTTGGAGGCCTAGGCTTTTGCAAA
GATCGATCAAGAGACAGGATGAGGATCGTTTCGCATGATTGAACAAGATGGATTGCACGCAGGTTCTCCG
GCCGCTTGGGTGGAGAGGCTATTCGGCTATGACTGGGCACAACAGACAATCGGCTGCTCTGATGCCGCCG
TGTTCCGGCTGTCAGCGCAGGGGCGCCCGGTTCTTTTTGTCAAGACCGACCTGTCCGGTGCCCTGAATGA
ACTGCAAGACGAGGCAGCGCGGCTATCGTGGCTGGCCACGACGGGCGTTCCTTGCGCAGCTGTGCTCGAC
GTTGTCACTGAAGCGGGAAGGGACTGGCTGCTATTGGGCGAAGTGCCGGGGCAGGATCTCCTGTCATCTC
ACCTTGCTCCTGCCGAGAAAGTATCCATCATGGCTGATGCAATGCGGCGGCTGCATACGCTTGATCCGGC
TACCTGCCCATTCGACCACCAAGCGAAACATCGCATCGAGCGAGCACGTACTCGGATGGAAGCCGGTCTT
GTCGATCAGGATGATCTGGACGAAGAGCATCAGGGGCTCGCGCCAGCCGAACTGTTCGCCAGGCTCAAGG
CGAGCATGCCCGACGGCGAGGATCTCGTCGTGACCCATGGCGATGCCTGCTTGCCGAATATCATGGTGGA
AAATGGCCGCTTTTCTGGATTCATCGACTGTGGCCGGCTGGGTGTGGCGGACCGCTATCAGGACATAGCG
TTGGCTACCCGTGATATTGCTGAAGAGCTTGGCGGCGAATGGGCTGACCGCTTCCTCGTGCTTTACGGTA
TCGCCGCTCCCGATTCGCAGCGCATCGCCTTCTATCGCCTTCTTGACGAGTTCTTCTGAGCGGGACTCTG
GGGTTCGAAATGACCGACCAAGCGACGCCCAACCTGCCATCACGAGATTTCGATTCCACCGCCGCCTTCT
ATGAAAGGTTGGGCTTCGGAATCGTTTTCCGGGACGCCGGCTGGATGATCCTCCAGCGCGGGGATCTCAT
GCTGGAGTTCTTCGCCCACCCTAGGGGGAGGCTAACTGAAACACGGAAGGAGACAATACCGGAAGGAACC
CGCGCTATGACGGCAATAAAAAGACAGAATAAAACGCACGGTGTTGGGTCGTTTGTTCATAAACGCGGGG
TTCGGTCCCAGGGCTGGCACTCTGTCGATACCCCACCGAGACCCCATTGGGGCCAATACGCCCGCGTTTC
TTCCTTTTCCCCACCCCACCCCCCAAGTTCGGGTGAAGGCCCAGGGCTCGCAGCCAACGTCGGGGCGGCA
GGCCCTGCCATAGCCTCAGGTTACTCATATATACTTTAGATTGATTTAAAACTTCATTTTTAATTTAAAA
GGATCTAGGTGAAGATCCTTTTTGATAATCTCATGACCAAAATCCCTTAACGTGAGTTTTCGTTCCACTG
AGCGTCAGACCCCGTAGAAAAGATCAAAGGATCTTCTTGAGATCCTTTTTTTCTGCGCGTAATCTGCTGC
TTGCAAACAAAAAAACCACCGCTACCAGCGGTGGTTTGTTTGCCGGATCAAGAGCTACCAACTCTTTTTC
CGAAGGTAACTGGCTTCAGCAGAGCGCAGATACCAAATACTGTCCTTCTAGTGTAGCCGTAGTTAGGCCA
CCACTTCAAGAACTCTGTAGCACCGCCTACATACCTCGCTCTGCTAATCCTGTTACCAGTGGCTGCTGCC
AGTGGCGATAAGTCGTGTCTTACCGGGTTGGACTCAAGACGATAGTTACCGGATAAGGCGCAGCGGTCGG
GCTGAACGGGGGGTTCGTGCACACAGCCCAGCTTGGAGCGAACGACCTACACCGAACTGAGATACCTACA
GCGTGAGCTATGAGAAAGCGCCACGCTTCCCGAAGGGAGAAAGGCGGACAGGTATCCGGTAAGCGGCAGG
GTCGGAACAGGAGAGCGCACGAGGGAGCTTCCAGGGGGAAACGCCTGGTATCTTTATAGTCCTGTCGGGT
TTCGCCACCTCTGACTTGAGCGTCGATTTTTGTGATGCTCGTCAGGGGGGCGGAGCCTATGGAAAAACGC
CAGCAACGCGGCCTTTTTACGGTTCCTGGCCTTTTGCTGGCCTTTTGCTCACATGTTCTTTCCTGCGTTA
TCCCCTGATTCTGTGGATAACCGTATTACCGCCATGCATTAGTTATTAATAGTAATCAATTACGGGGTCA
TTAGTTCATAGCCCATATATGGAGTTCCGCGTTACATAACTTACGGTAAATGGCCCGCCTGGCTGACCGC
CCAACGACCCCCGCCCATTGACGTCAATAATGACGTATGTTCCCATAGTAACGCCAATAGGGACTTTCCA
TTGACGTCAATGGGTGGAGTATTTACGGTAAACTGCCCACTTGGCAGTACATCAAGTGTATCATATGCCA
AGTACGCCCCCTATTGACGTCAATGACGGTAAATGGCCCGCCTGGCATTATGCCCAGTACATGACCTTAT
GGGACTTTCCTACTTGGCAGTACATCTACGTATTAGTCATCGCTATTACCATGGTGATGCGGTTTTGGCA
GTACATCAATGGGCGTGGATAGCGGTTTGACTCACGGGGATTTCCAAGTCTCCACCCCATTGACGTCAAT
GGGAGTTTGTTTTGGCACCAAAATCAACGGGACTTTCCAAAATGTCGTAACAACTCCGCCCCATTGACGC
AAATGGGCGGTAGGCGTGTACGGTGGGAGGTCTATATAAGCAGAGCTGGTTTAGTGAACCGTCAGATCCG
CTAGCGCTACCGGTCGCCACC
