Features (pLannotate 1.2.2; 16 found; start..end, strand, type, name):
      1..717     +  CDS            EGFP: EGFP is a basic (constitutively fluorescent) green fluorescent protein published in 1996, derived from Aequorea victoria. It is reported to be a rapidly-maturing weak dimer with moderate acid sensitivity.
    733..761     +  CDS            3xFLAG (fragment): three tandem FLAG® epitope tags
    772..3234    +  CDS            BRAT1: BRAT1_HUMAN - Also known as BAAT1, C7orf27. Experimental evidence at protein level: Swiss-Prot protein existence level 1. Involved in DNA damage response; activates kinases ATM, SMC1A and PRKDC by modulating their phosphorylation status following ionizing radiation (IR) stress (PubMed:16452482, PubMed:22977523). Plays a role in regulating mitochondrial function and cell proliferation (PubMed:25070371). Required for protein stability of MTOR and MTOR- related proteins, and cell cycle progress by growth factors (PubMed:25657994). From Homo sapiens (Human).
   3238..3274    +  misc_feature   MCS (fragment): multiple cloning site
   3291..3375    +  CDS            large T antigen (fragment): large T antigen from SV40 (simian virus 40)
   3398..3519    +  polyA_signal   SV40 poly(A) signal: SV40 polyadenylation signal
   3553..3981    -  rep_origin     f1 ori (sequence partly withheld): f1 bacteriophage origin of replication; arrow indicates direction of (+) strand synthesis
   4008..4112    +  promoter       AmpR promoter: bla
   4114..4471    +  promoter       SV40 promoter: SV40 enhancer and early promoter
   4506..5300    +  CDS            NeoR/KanR: aminoglycoside phosphotransferase from Tn5; aph(3')-II (or nptII); confers resistance to neomycin, kanamycin, and G418 (Geneticin®)
   5321..5473    +  CDS            ble (fragment): BLE_KLEPN - Experimental evidence at protein level: Swiss-Prot protein existence level 1. Binding protein with a strong affinity to the bleomycin family of antibiotics. Binds to CL990; an antimitotic-antibiotic compound. From Klebsiella pneumoniae.
   5532..5579    +  polyA_signal   HSV TK poly(A) signal: herpes simplex virus thymidine kinase polyadenylation signal (Cole and Stacy, 1985)
   5670..5686    -  polyA_signal   bGH poly(A) signal (fragment): bovine growth hormone polyadenylation signal
   5908..6496    +  rep_origin     ori: high-copy-number ColE1/pMB1/pBR322/pUC origin of replication
   6671..6974    +  enhancer       CMV enhancer: human cytomegalovirus immediate early enhancer
   6975..7178    +  promoter       CMV promoter: human cytomegalovirus (CMV) immediate early promoter
>Addgene plasmid #161920 | pEGFP-C1-FLAG-BRAT1 | addgene full sequence | sequence record 320526 | Addgene NGS Result
ATGGTGAGCAAGGGCGAGGAGCTGTTCACCGGGGTGGTGCCCATCCTGGTCGAGCTGGACGGCGACGTAA
ACGGCCACAAGTTCAGCGTGTCCGGCGAGGGCGAGGGCGATGCCACCTACGGCAAGCTGACCCTGAAGTT
CATCTGCACCACCGGCAAGCTGCCCGTGCCCTGGCCCACCCTCGTGACCACCCTGACCTACGGCGTGCAG
TGCTTCAGCCGCTACCCCGACCACATGAAGCAGCACGACTTCTTCAAGTCCGCCATGCCCGAAGGCTACG
TCCAGGAGCGCACCATCTTCTTCAAGGACGACGGCAACTACAAGACCCGCGCCGAGGTGAAGTTCGAGGG
CGACACCCTGGTGAACCGCATCGAGCTGAAGGGCATCGACTTCAAGGAGGACGGCAACATCCTGGGGCAC
AAGCTGGAGTACAACTACAACAGCCACAACGTCTATATCATGGCCGACAAGCAGAAGAACGGCATCAAGG
TGAACTTCAAGATCCGCCACAACATCGAGGACGGCAGCGTGCAGCTCGCCGACCACTACCAGCAGAACAC
CCCCATCGGCGACGGCCCCGTGCTGCTGCCCGACAACCACTACCTGAGCACCCAGTCCGCCCTGAGCAAA
GACCCCAACGAGAAGCGCGATCACATGGTCCTGCTGGAGTTCGTGACCGCCGCCGGGATCACTCTCGGCA
TGGACGAGCTGTACAAGTCCGGACTCAGATCTGATTACAAGGATGACGACGATAAGCTCGAGGGCGGCCG
CATGGACCCAGAATGCGCCCAGCTGCTCCCGGCTCTCTGTGCTGTTCTGGTAGATCCCGGGCAGCCGGTG
GCAGATGACACCTGTTTGGAGAAGCTCCTGGACTGGTTTAAAACGGTCACTGAAGGAGAGTCCAGTGTCG
TGCTGCTGCAGGAGCACCCCTGCCTGGTGGAGCTGCTGTCCCATGTGCTGAAAGTCCAGGACCTGAGTTC
TGGGGTCCTCTCCTTCTCACTGCGCCTGGCAGGAACCTTCGCAGCCCAGGAAAACTGCTTCCAGTATCTT
CAGCAGGGGGAGTTACTACCAGGGCTCTTTGGGGAGCCAGGACCCCTCGGCCGAGCAACCTGGGCCGTCC
CCACCGTGCGCAGCGGCTGGATCCAGGGCCTGCGCTCCCTGGCACAGCACCCCAGCGCCCTGCGCTTCCT
GGCCGACCATGGTGCGGTCGACACCATCTTCTCCCTGCAGGGAGACTCCAGCCTGTTTGTGGCCTCGGCG
GCCAGTCAGCTCCTGGTGCACGTCCTGGCTTTGTCCATGCGAGGTGGAGCCGAGGGGCAGCCCTGCCTGC
CGGGGGGTGACTGGCCCGCGTGTGCCCAGAAGATCATGGATCACGTTGAAGAGTCCTTGTGCTCCGCGGC
CACCCCCAAGGTCACTCAGGCCCTGAACGTCCTGACCACGACCTTCGGGCGCTGCCAGAGCCCCTGGACG
GAAGCCCTGTGGGTGCGGCTGAGTCCCCGCGTGGCCTGTCTGCTGGAGAGAGACCCCATCCCCGCCGCAC
ACTCGTTCGTGGACCTGCTTCTCTGTGTGGCTCGTTCTCCCGTGTTCAGTTCTTCCGACGGCAGCCTGTG
GGAGACAGTGGCGCGGGCTCTGAGCTGCCTGGGTCCCACCCACATGGGACCCCTGGCTTTGGGGATCCTG
AAGCTCGAGCACTGTCCACAGGCACTGAGGACCCAGGCCTTCCAGGTCCTTCTCCAGCCCCTGGCCTGTG
TCCTGAAGGCCACGGTTCAGGCCCCCGGACCCCCAGGCTTGCTGGACGGGACGGCAGACGATGCCACGAC
GGTGGACACACTCCTGGCCTCCAAGTCGTCCTGCGCCGGCCTCCTGTGCCGCACCCTGGCTCACCTGGAG
GAGCTGCAGCCGCTGCCCCAGCGCCCTTCACCGTGGCCCCAGGCGTCTCTACTGGGGGCTACAGTGACTG
TCCTGCGGCTCTGTGACGGCTCGGCTGCCCCTGCCTCCAGTGTGGGGGGCCACCTCTGTGGGACCCTGGC
GGGCTGCGTCCGGGTCCAGCGAGCAGCCCTCGACTTCCTGGGGACGCTGTCACAGGGGACAGGCCCCCAG
GAGCTGGTGACGCAGGCGCTTGCTGTCCTCCTGGAGTGCCTCGAGAGCCCCGGCTCCAGCCCCACGGTTC
TGAAGAAGGCCTTCCAGGCCACGCTCAGGTGGCTCCTGAGCTCACCCAAGACCCCCGGCTGCTCTGATCT
CGGCCCCCTCATCCCGCAGTTCCTCAGAGAGCTGTTCCCTGTGCTGCAGAAACGCCTGTGCCACCCCTGC
TGGGAGGTGAGGGACTCCGCCCTCGAGTTCCTGACCCAGCTGAGCAGGCACTGGGGAGGACAGGCTGACT
TCAGATGCGCACTCTTGGCTTCAGAGGTGCCTCAGCTGGCCCTGCAGCTCCTCCAGGACCCTGAGAGTTA
TGTCCGAGCGAGTGCAGTGACCGCCATGGGGCAGCTGTCCAGCCAGGGCCTGCACGCCCCCACCAGCCCT
GAGCATGCAGAGGCCCGGCAGAGCCTGTTCCTGGAGCTCCTGCACATCCTCTCCGTAGACTCGGAGGGCT
TCCCACGGCGGGCGGTCATGCAAGTCTTCACTGAGTGGCTGCGGGACGGCCACGCCGACGCGGCCCAGGA
CACGGAGCAGTTCGTGGCCACTGTGCTGCAGGCGGCGAGCCGAGACCTGGACTGGGAGGTCCGCGCCCAG
GGCCTGGAGCTGGCCCTCGTGTTCCTGGGCCAGACTTTGGGGCCGCCGCGTACCCACTGCCCCTATGCCG
TGGCCCTACCCGAGGTGGCCCCAGCCCAGCCACTCACCGAGGCACTGAGGGCTCTCTGCCACGTGGGGCT
CTTTGACTTCGCCTTTTGTGCCTTGTTTGACTGCGACCGCCCTGTGGCGCAGAAGTCTTGTGACCTCCTT
CTCTTCCTGAGGGACAAGATTGCTTCCTACAGCAGCCTGCGGGAGGCCAGGGGCAGCCCCAACACTGCCT
CCGCAGAGGCCACCCTGCCGAGGTGGCGGGCGGGTGAGCAGGCCCAGCCCCCAGGGGACCAGGAGCCTGA
GGCTGTGCTGGCCATGCTCAGGTCCCTAGACCTGGAGGGCCTGCGGAGCACGCTGGCCGAGAGCAGCGAC
CACGTGGAAAAGAGTCCCCAGTCCCTCCTGCAGGACATGCTGGCCACGGGAGGCTTCCTGCAGGGGGACG
AGGCCGACTGCTACTGAGAATTCTGCAGTCGACGGTACCGCGGGCCCGGGATCCACCGGATCTAGATAAC
TGATCATAATCAGCCATACCACATTTGTAGAGGTTTTACTTGCTTTAAAAAACCTCCCACACCTCCCCCT
GAACCTGAAACATAAAATGAATGCAATTGTTGTTGTTAACTTGTTTATTGCAGCTTATAATGGTTACAAA
TAAAGCAATAGCATCACAAATTTCACAAATAAAGCATTTTTTTCACTGCATTCTAGTTGTGGTTTGTCCA
AACTCATCAATGTATCTTAACGCGTAAATTGTAAGCGTTAATATTTTGTTAAAATTCGCGTTAAATTTTT
GTTAAATCAGCTCATTTTTTAACCAATAGGCCGAAATCGGCAAAATCCCTTATAAATCAAAAGAATAGAC
CGAGATAGGGT
[37 nt withheld, positions 3652-3688]
AAAGAACGTGGACTCCAACGTCAAAGG
[49 nt withheld, positions 3716-3764]
T
[91 nt withheld, positions 3766-3856]
G
[124 nt withheld, positions 3858-3981]
CAGGTGGCACTTTTCGGGGAAATGTGCGCGGAACCCCTATTTGTTTATTTTTCTAAATACATTCAAATAT
GTATCCGCTCATGAGACAATAACCCTGATAAATGCTTCAATAATATTGAAAAAGGAAGAGTCCTGAGGCG
GAAAGAACCAGCTGTGGAATGTGTGTCAGTTAGGGTGTGGAAAGTCCCCAGGCTCCCCAGCAGGCAGAAG
TATGCAAAGCATGCATCTCAATTAGTCAGCAACCAGGTGTGGAAAGTCCCCAGGCTCCCCAGCAGGCAGA
AGTATGCAAAGCATGCATCTCAATTAGTCAGCAACCATAGTCCCGCCCCTAACTCCGCCCATCCCGCCCC
TAACTCCGCCCAGTTCCGCCCATTCTCCGCCCCATGGCTGACTAATTTTTTTTATTTATGCAGAGGCCGA
GGCCGCCTCGGCCTCTGAGCTATTCCAGAAGTAGTGAGGAGGCTTTTTTGGAGGCCTAGGCTTTTGCAAA
GATCGATCAAGAGACAGGATGAGGATCGTTTCGCATGATTGAACAAGATGGATTGCACGCAGGTTCTCCG
GCCGCTTGGGTGGAGAGGCTATTCGGCTATGACTGGGCACAACAGACAATCGGCTGCTCTGATGCCGCCG
TGTTCCGGCTGTCAGCGCAGGGGCGCCCGGTTCTTTTTGTCAAGACCGACCTGTCCGGTGCCCTGAATGA
ACTGCAAGACGAGGCAGCGCGGCTATCGTGGCTGGCCACGACGGGCGTTCCTTGCGCAGCTGTGCTCGAC
GTTGTCACTGAAGCGGGAAGGGACTGGCTGCTATTGGGCGAAGTGCCGGGGCAGGATCTCCTGTCATCTC
ACCTTGCTCCTGCCGAGAAAGTATCCATCATGGCTGATGCAATGCGGCGGCTGCATACGCTTGATCCGGC
TACCTGCCCATTCGACCACCAAGCGAAACATCGCATCGAGCGAGCACGTACTCGGATGGAAGCCGGTCTT
GTCGATCAGGATGATCTGGACGAAGAGCATCAGGGGCTCGCGCCAGCCGAACTGTTCGCCAGGCTCAAGG
CGAGCATGCCCGACGGCGAGGATCTCGTCGTGACCCATGGCGATGCCTGCTTGCCGAATATCATGGTGGA
AAATGGCCGCTTTTCTGGATTCATCGACTGTGGCCGGCTGGGTGTGGCGGACCGCTATCAGGACATAGCG
TTGGCTACCCGTGATATTGCTGAAGAGCTTGGCGGCGAATGGGCTGACCGCTTCCTCGTGCTTTACGGTA
TCGCCGCTCCCGATTCGCAGCGCATCGCCTTCTATCGCCTTCTTGACGAGTTCTTCTGAGCGGGACTCTG
GGGTTCGAAATGACCGACCAAGCGACGCCCAACCTGCCATCACGAGATTTCGATTCCACCGCCGCCTTCT
ATGAAAGGTTGGGCTTCGGAATCGTTTTCCGGGACGCCGGCTGGATGATCCTCCAGCGCGGGGATCTCAT
GCTGGAGTTCTTCGCCCACCCTAGGGGGAGGCTAACTGAAACACGGAAGGAGACAATACCGGAAGGAACC
CGCGCTATGACGGCAATAAAAAGACAGAATAAAACGCACGGTGTTGGGTCGTTTGTTCATAAACGCGGGG
TTCGGTCCCAGGGCTGGCACTCTGTCGATACCCCACCGAGACCCCATTGGGGCCAATACGCCCGCGTTTC
TTCCTTTTCCCCACCCCACCCCCCAAGTTCGGGTGAAGGCCCAGGGCTCGCAGCCAACGTCGGGGCGGCA
GGCCCTGCCATAGCCTCAGGTTACTCATATATACTTTAGATTGATTTAAAACTTCATTTTTAATTTAAAA
GGATCTAGGTGAAGATCCTTTTTGATAATCTCATGACCAAAATCCCTTAACGTGAGTTTTCGTTCCACTG
AGCGTCAGACCCCGTAGAAAAGATCAAAGGATCTTCTTGAGATCCTTTTTTTCTGCGCGTAATCTGCTGC
TTGCAAACAAAAAAACCACCGCTACCAGCGGTGGTTTGTTTGCCGGATCAAGAGCTACCAACTCTTTTTC
CGAAGGTAACTGGCTTCAGCAGAGCGCAGATACCAAATACTGTTCTTCTAGTGTAGCCGTAGTTAGGCCA
CCACTTCAAGAACTCTGTAGCACCGCCTACATACCTCGCTCTGCTAATCCTGTTACCAGTGGCTGCTGCC
AGTGGCGATAAGTCGTGTCTTACCGGGTTGGACTCAAGACGATAGTTACCGGATAAGGCGCAGCGGTCGG
GCTGAACGGGGGGTTCGTGCACACAGCCCAGCTTGGAGCGAACGACCTACACCGAACTGAGATACCTACA
GCGTGAGCTATGAGAAAGCGCCACGCTTCCCGAAGGGAGAAAGGCGGACAGGTATCCGGTAAGCGGCAGG
GTCGGAACAGGAGAGCGCACGAGGGAGCTTCCAGGGGGAAACGCCTGGTATCTTTATAGTCCTGTCGGGT
TTCGCCACCTCTGACTTGAGCGTCGATTTTTGTGATGCTCGTCAGGGGGGCGGAGCCTATGGAAAAACGC
CAGCAACGCGGCCTTTTTACGGTTCCTGGCCTTTTGCTGGCCTTTTGCTCACATGTTCTTTCCTGCGTTA
TCCCCTGATTCTGTGGATAACCGTATTACCGCCATGCATTAGTTATTAATAGTAATCAATTACGGGGTCA
TTAGTTCATAGCCCATATATGGAGTTCCGCGTTACATAACTTACGGTAAATGGCCCGCCTGGCTGACCGC
CCAACGACCCCCGCCCATTGACGTCAATAATGACGTATGTTCCCATAGTAACGCCAATAGGGACTTTCCA
TTGACGTCAATGGGTGGAGTATTTACGGTAAACTGCCCACTTGGCAGTACATCAAGTGTATCATATGCCA
AGTACGCCCCCTATTGACGTCAATGACGGTAAATGGCCCGCCTGGCATTATGCCCAGTACATGACCTTAT
GGGACTTTCCTACTTGGCAGTACATCTACGTATTAGTCATCGCTATTACCATGGTGATGCGGTTTTGGCA
GTACATCAATGGGCGTGGATAGCGGTTTGACTCACGGGGATTTCCAAGTCTCCACCCCATTGACGTCAAT
GGGAGTTTGTTTTGGCACCAAAATCAACGGGACTTTCCAAAATGTCGTAACAACTCCGCCCCATTGACGC
AAATGGGCGGTAGGCGTGTACGGTGGGAGGTCTATATAAGCAGAGCTGGTTTAGTGAACCGTCAGATCCG
CTAGCGCTACCGGTCGCCACC
